Addgene plasmid #42946: SOX2 TALE Repressor (KRAB 11-75)
Depositing lab: Feng Zhang. Depositing organization: Broad Institute. Publication: Comprehensive interrogation of natural TALE DNA-binding modules and transcriptional repressor domains. Cong L, Zhou R, Kuo YC, Cunniff M, Zhang F. Nat Commun. 2012 Jul 24;3:968. doi: 10.1038/ncomms1962. PubMed 22828628.
Backbone
  Vector backbone: pLenti
  Total vector size (bp): 12759
  Vector type: Mammalian Expression, Lentiviral
Growth in bacteria
  Bacterial resistance: Ampicillin, 100 μg/mL
  Growth temperature: 37°C
  Growth strain: Stbl3
  Copy number: High Copy
Gene/Insert
  Gene/Insert name: SOX2 TALE Repressor (KRAB 11-75) (alt names: SOX2 TALE KRAB; TALE Repressor; KRAB 11-75 truncation)
  Promoter: EF-1a
  Tag / fusion protein: 2A-GFP (C terminal on insert)
  Cloning method: Unknown
  Sequencing primers: 5′ EF-1a-Forward; 3′ WPRE-Reverse
Terms and licenses: Academic/Nonprofit Terms; Industry Terms: Not Available to Industry
Depositor comments: This is a new collection of constructs described in Cong et al. Nature Communications.
How to cite: SOX2 TALE Repressor (KRAB 11-75) was a gift from Feng Zhang (Addgene plasmid # 42946 ; http://n2t.net/addgene:42946 ; RRID:Addgene_42946)
