[The description below was written by a language model from this plasmid's Addgene catalogue record and pLannotate feature annotations shown in this document.]
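Description:
SOX2 TALE Repressor (KRAB 11-75) is a 12.8 kb lentiviral mammalian expression plasmid built on a pLenti backbone. It is propagated in E. coli from a high-copy ColE1/pUC-type origin under ampicillin selection (AmpR with its bla promoter), and it also carries an f1 phage origin. The viral portion follows a third-generation-style layout. A CMV enhancer/promoter drives transcription of the genomic RNA from a truncated HIV-1 5' LTR. This is followed by the Ψ packaging signal with a partial gag fragment, the Rev response element for Rev-dependent nuclear export, and the cPPT/CTS. The cassette ends in a WPRE, which boosts transcript expression, a second truncated LTR and a bGH polyadenylation signal. Outside the LTRs lies an SV40/EM7-driven BleoR cassette, which confers bleomycin/Zeocin resistance. Because it sits beyond the 3' LTR, it would not be carried into the packaged viral genome.

The payload is expressed from the human EF-1α promoter, annotated as the core promoter plus intron A segments. It encodes a designer TALE DNA-binding protein, detected by the annotation software as an avrXa10-like Xanthomonas TAL effector fragment of about 2.6 kb. By its name the TALE is directed at SOX2, although the record does not give the exact target site. The TALE is fused at its C-terminus to a truncated KRAB repression domain (residues 11-75), which the automated annotation matched to a human KRAB zinc-finger protein fragment. A 2A peptide, listed in the catalogue fields, links this fusion to EGFP, so expressing cells are marked by a separate fluorescent protein. The construct belongs to a collection comparing TALE DNA-binding modules and transcriptional repressor domains, and it serves for targeted transcriptional repression in mammalian cells by transfection or lentiviral transduction.
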