Features (pLannotate 1.2.2; 35 found; start..end, strand, type, name):
     31..83      -  misc_feature   bom (fragment): basis of mobility region from pBR322
    238..617     +  enhancer       CMV enhancer: human cytomegalovirus immediate early enhancer
    618..817     +  promoter       CMV promoter: human cytomegalovirus (CMV) immediate early promoter
    835..1015    +  LTR            5' LTR (truncated): truncated 5' long terminal repeat (LTR) from HIV-1
   1062..1187    +  misc_feature   HIV-1 Ψ: packaging signal of human immunodeficiency virus type 1
   1171..1534    +  CDS            HIV-1 gag (fragment): gag protein from human immunodeficiency virus 1; gag
   1680..1913    +  misc_feature   RRE: The Rev response element (RRE) of HIV-1 allows for Rev-dependent mRNA export from the nucleus to the cytoplasm.
   2290..2390    +  CDS            Rev (fragment): human immunodeficiency virus 1 (HIV-1) Rev protein; rev; enhances nuclear export of unspliced and incompletely spliced viral mRNAs
   2440..2557    +  misc_feature   cPPT/CTS: central polypurine tract and central termination sequence of HIV-1
   2609..2675    +  CDS            small t antigen (fragment): SV40 (simian virus 40) small t antigen
   2701..2912    +  promoter       EF-1α core promoter: core promoter for human elongation factor EF-1α
   2913..3021    +  intron         EF-1α intron A (fragment): intron upstream of the start codon of human EF-1α
   3647..3850    +  intron         EF-1α intron A: truncated intron upstream of the start codon of human EF-1α
   3869..6430    +  CDS            avrXa10 (fragment): AVX10_XANOO - Experimental evidence at protein level: Swiss-Prot protein existence level 1. Avirulence protein. Induces the hypersensitive response (HR)in rice plants carrying the resistance gene Xa10. Activity depends on the presence of the core repeat domains; replacement with repeat domains from other proteins (AvrBs3 of X.euvesicatoria (AC P14727) or AvrXa7 of this organism) does not elicit the HR. Probably acts as a transcription factor in its host plant (rice) to induce plant resistance or disease. From Xanthomonas oryzae pv. oryzae.
   6452..6640    +  CDS            ZNF720 (fragment): ZN720_HUMAN - Experimental evidence at protein level: Swiss-Prot protein existence level 1. From Homo sapiens (Human).
   6710..7426    +  CDS            EGFP: the original enhanced GFP (Yang et al., 1996) mammalian codon-optimized
   7427..7451    +  misc_feature   MCS (fragment): pBluescript multiple cloning site
   7451..8039    +  misc_feature   WPRE: woodchuck hepatitis virus posttranscriptional regulatory element
   7976..8557    +  CDS            nef (fragment): NEF_HV1H2 - Experimental evidence at protein level: Swiss-Prot protein existence level 1. Extracellular Nef protein targets CD4(+) T-lymphocytes for apoptosis by interacting with CXCR4 surface receptors. From Human immunodeficiency virus type 1 group M subtype B (isolate HXB2) (HIV-1).
   8564..8744    +  LTR            5' LTR (truncated): truncated 5' long terminal repeat (LTR) from HIV-1
   8776..9000    +  polyA_signal   bGH poly(A) signal: bovine growth hormone polyadenylation signal
   9004..9025    +  promoter       SV40 promoter (fragment): SV40 enhancer and early promoter
   9046..9474    +  rep_origin     f1 ori (sequence partly withheld): f1 bacteriophage origin of replication; arrow indicates direction of (+) strand synthesis
   9488..9817    +  promoter       SV40 promoter: SV40 enhancer and early promoter
   9865..9912    +  promoter       EM7 promoter: synthetic bacterial promoter&nbsp
   9931..10305   +  CDS            BleoR: antibiotic-binding protein; Sh ble from Streptoalloteichus hindustanus; confers resistance to bleomycin, phleomycin, and Zeocin™
  10315..10440   +  CDS            ble (fragment): BLE_KLEPN - Experimental evidence at protein level: Swiss-Prot protein existence level 1. Binding protein with a strong affinity to the bleomycin family of antibiotics. Binds to CL990; an antimitotic-antibiotic compound. From Klebsiella pneumoniae.
  10435..10556   +  polyA_signal   SV40 poly(A) signal: SV40 polyadenylation signal
  10627..10649   -  protein_bind   lac operator (fragment): The lac repressor binds to the lac operator to inhibit transcription in E. coli. This inhibition can be relieved by adding lactose or isopropyl-β-D-thiogalactopyranoside (IPTG). lac repressor encoded by lacI
  10653..10683   -  promoter       lac promoter: promoter for the E. coli lac operon
  10698..10719   -  protein_bind   CAP binding site: CAP binding activates transcription in the presence of cAMP. E. coli catabolite activator protein
  10732..10824   -  CDS            lacI (fragment): lac repressor; lacI; The lac repressor binds to the lac operator to inhibit transcription in E. coli. This inhibition can be relieved by adding lactose or isopropyl-β-D-thiogalactopyranoside (IPTG).
  11007..11595   -  rep_origin     ori: high-copy-number ColE1/pMB1/pBR322/pUC origin of replication
  11766..12626   -  CDS            AmpR: β-lactamase; bla; confers resistance to ampicillin, carbenicillin, and related antibiotics
  12627..12731   -  promoter       AmpR promoter: bla
>Addgene plasmid #42946 | SOX2 TALE Repressor (KRAB 11-75) | depositor full sequence | sequence record 58217 | SOX2 TALE Repressor (KRAB 11-75) sequence 12759 bps
GTCGACGGATCGGGAGATCTCCCGATCCCCTATGGTGCACTCTCAGTACAATCTGCTCTGATGCCGCATA
GTTAAGCCAGTATCTGCTCCCTGCTTGTGTGTTGGAGGTCGCTGAGTAGTGCGCGAGCAAAATTTAAGCT
ACAACAAGGCAAGGCTTGACCGACAATTGCATGAAGAATCTGCTTAGGGTTAGGCGTTTTGCGCTGCTTC
GCGATGTACGGGCCAGATATACGCGTTGACATTGATTATTGACTAGTTATTAATAGTAATCAATTACGGG
GTCATTAGTTCATAGCCCATATATGGAGTTCCGCGTTACATAACTTACGGTAAATGGCCCGCCTGGCTGA
CCGCCCAACGACCCCCGCCCATTGACGTCAATAATGACGTATGTTCCCATAGTAACGCCAATAGGGACTT
TCCATTGACGTCAATGGGTGGAGTATTTACGGTAAACTGCCCACTTGGCAGTACATCAAGTGTATCATAT
GCCAAGTACGCCCCCTATTGACGTCAATGACGGTAAATGGCCCGCCTGGCATTATGCCCAGTACATGACC
TTATGGGACTTTCCTACTTGGCAGTACATCTACGTATTAGTCATCGCTATTACCATGGTGATGCGGTTTT
GGCAGTACATCAATGGGCGTGGATAGCGGTTTGACTCACGGGGATTTCCAAGTCTCCACCCCATTGACGT
CAATGGGAGTTTGTTTTGGCACCAAAATCAACGGGACTTTCCAAAATGTCGTAACAACTCCGCCCCATTG
ACGCAAATGGGCGGTAGGCGTGTACGGTGGGAGGTCTATATAAGCAGCGCGTTTTGCCTGTACTGGGTCT
CTCTGGTTAGACCAGATCTGAGCCTGGGAGCTCTCTGGCTAACTAGGGAACCCACTGCTTAAGCCTCAAT
AAAGCTTGCCTTGAGTGCTTCAAGTAGTGTGTGCCCGTCTGTTGTGTGACTCTGGTAACTAGAGATCCCT
CAGACCCTTTTAGTCAGTGTGGAAAATCTCTAGCAGTGGCGCCCGAACAGGGACTTGAAAGCGAAAGGGA
AACCAGAGGAGCTCTCTCGACGCAGGACTCGGCTTGCTGAAGCGCGCACGGCAAGAGGCGAGGGGCGGCG
ACTGGTGAGTACGCCAAAAATTTTGACTAGCGGAGGCTAGAAGGAGAGAGATGGGTGCGAGAGCGTCAGT
ATTAAGCGGGGGAGAATTAGATCGCGATGGGAAAAAATTCGGTTAAGGCCAGGGGGAAAGAAAAAATATA
AATTAAAACATATAGTATGGGCAAGCAGGGAGCTAGAACGATTCGCAGTTAATCCTGGCCTGTTAGAAAC
ATCAGAAGGCTGTAGACAAATACTGGGACAGCTACAACCATCCCTTCAGACAGGATCAGAAGAACTTAGA
TCATTATATAATACAGTAGCAACCCTCTATTGTGTGCATCAAAGGATAGAGATAAAAGACACCAAGGAAG
CTTTAGACAAGATAGAGGAAGAGCAAAACAAAAGTAAGACCACCGCACAGCAAGCGGCCGCTGATCTTCA
GACCTGGAGGAGGAGATATGAGGGACAATTGGAGAAGTGAATTATATAAATATAAAGTAGTAAAAATTGA
ACCATTAGGAGTAGCACCCACCAAGGCAAAGAGAAGAGTGGTGCAGAGAGAAAAAAGAGCAGTGGGAATA
GGAGCTTTGTTCCTTGGGTTCTTGGGAGCAGCAGGAAGCACTATGGGCGCAGCGTCAATGACGCTGACGG
TACAGGCCAGACAATTATTGTCTGGTATAGTGCAGCAGCAGAACAATTTGCTGAGGGCTATTGAGGCGCA
ACAGCATCTGTTGCAACTCACAGTCTGGGGCATCAAGCAGCTCCAGGCAAGAATCCTGGCTGTGGAAAGA
TACCTAAAGGATCAACAGCTCCTGGGGATTTGGGGTTGCTCTGGAAAACTCATTTGCACCACTGCTGTGC
CTTGGAATGCTAGTTGGAGTAATAAATCTCTGGAACAGATTTGGAATCACACGACCTGGATGGAGTGGGA
CAGAGAAATTAACAATTACACAAGCTTAATACACTCCTTAATTGAAGAATCGCAAAACCAGCAAGAAAAG
AATGAACAAGAATTATTGGAATTAGATAAATGGGCAAGTTTGTGGAATTGGTTTAACATAACAAATTGGC
TGTGGTATATAAAATTATTCATAATGATAGTAGGAGGCTTGGTAGGTTTAAGAATAGTTTTTGCTGTACT
TTCTATAGTGAATAGAGTTAGGCAGGGATATTCACCATTATCGTTTCAGACCCACCTCCCAACCCCGAGG
GGACCCGACAGGCCCGAAGGAATAGAAGAAGAAGGTGGAGAGAGAGACAGAGACAGATCCATTCGATTAG
TGAACGGATCGGCACTGCGTGCGCCAATTCTGCAGACAAATGGCAGTATTCATCCACAATTTTAAAAGAA
AAGGGGGGATTGGGGGGTACAGTGCAGGGGAAAGAATAGTAGACATAATAGCAACAGACATACAAACTAA
AGAATTACAAAAACAAATTACAAAAATTCAAAATTTTCGGGTTTATTACAGGGACAGCAGAGATCCAGTT
TGGTTAATTAATGCAAAGATGGATAAAGTTTTAAACAGAGAGGAATCTTTGCAGCTAATGGACCTTCTAG
GTCTTGAAAGGAGTGGGAATTGGCTCCGGTGCCCGTCAGTGGGCAGAGCGCACATCGCCCACAGTCCCCG
AGAAGTTGGGGGGAGGGGTCGGCAATTGAACCGGTGCCTAGAGAAGGTGGCGCGGGGTAAACTGGGAAAG
TGATGTCGTGTACTGGCTCCGCCTTTTTCCCGAGGGTGGGGGAGAACCGTATATAAGTGCAGTAGTCGCC
GTGAACGTTCTTTTTCGCAACGGGTTTGCCGCCAGAACACAGGTAAGTGCCGTGTGTGGTTCCCGCGGGC
CTGGCCTCTTTACGGGTTATGGCCCTTGCGTGCCTTGAATTACTTCCACTGGCTGCAGTACGTGATTCTT
GATCCCGAGCTTCGGGTTGGAAGTGGGTGGGAGAGTTCGAGGCCTTGCGCTTAAGGAGCCCCTTCGCCTC
GTGCTTGAGTTGAGGCCTGGCCTGGGCGCTGGGGCCGCCGCGTGCGAATCTGGTGGCACCTTCGCGCCTG
TCTCGCTGCTTTCGATAAGTCTCTAGCCATTTAAAATTTTTGATGACCTGCTGCGACGCTTTTTTTCTGG
CAAGATAGTCTTGTAAATGCGGGCCAAGATCTGCACACTGGTATTTCGGTTTTTGGGGCCGCGGGCGGCG
ACGGGGCCCGTGCGTCCCAGCGCACATGTTCGGCGAGGCGGGGCCTGCGAGCGCGGCCACCGAGAATCGG
ACGGGGGTAGTCTCAAGCTGGCCGGCCTGCTCTGGTGCCTGGCCTCGCGCCGCCGTGTATCGCCCCGCCC
TGGGCGGCAAGGCTGGCCCGGTCGGCACCAGTTGCGTGAGCGGAAAGATGGCCGCTTCCCGGCCCTGCTG
CAGGGAGCTCAAAATGGAGGACGCGGCGCTCGGGAGAGCGGGCGGGTGAGTCACCCACACAAAGGAAAAG
GGCCTTTCCGTCCTCAGCCGTCGCTTCATGTGACTCCACGGAGTACCGGGCGCCGTCCAGGCACCTCGAT
TAGTTCTCGAGCTTTTGGAGTACGTCGTCTTTAGGTTGGGGGGAGGGGTTTTATGCGATGGAGTTTCCCC
ACACTGAGTGGGTGGAGACTGAAGTTAGGCCAGCTTGGCACTTGATGTAATTCTCCTTGGAATTTGCCCT
TTTTGAGTTTGGATCTTGGTTCATTCTCAAGCCTCAGACAGTGGTTCAAAGTTTTTTTCTTCCATTTCAG
GTGTCGTGACGTACGGCCACCATGTCGCGGACCCGGCTCCCTTCCCCACCCGCACCCAGCCCAGCGTTTT
CGGCCGACTCGTTCTCAGACCTGCTTAGGCAGTTCGACCCCTCACTGTTTAACACATCGTTGTTCGACTC
CCTTCCTCCGTTTGGGGCGCACCATACGGAGGCGGCCACCGGGGAGTGGGATGAGGTGCAGTCGGGATTG
AGAGCTGCGGATGCACCACCCCCAACCATGCGGGTGGCCGTCACCGCTGCCCGACCGCCGAGGGCGAAGC
CCGCACCAAGGCGGAGGGCAGCGCAACCGTCCGACGCAAGCCCCGCAGCGCAAGTAGATTTGAGAACTTT
GGGATATTCACAGCAGCAGCAGGAAAAGATCAAGCCCAAAGTGAGGTCGACAGTCGCGCAGCATCACGAA
GCGCTGGTGGGTCATGGGTTTACACATGCCCACATCGTAGCCTTGTCGCAGCACCCTGCAGCCCTTGGCA
CGGTCGCCGTCAAGTACCAGGACATGATTGCGGCGTTGCCGGAAGCCACACATGAGGCGATCGTCGGTGT
GGGGAAACAGTGGAGCGGAGCCCGAGCGCTTGAGGCCCTGTTGACGGTCGCGGGAGAGCTGAGAGGGCCT
CCCCTTCAGCTGGACACGGGCCAGTTGCTGAAGATCGCGAAGCGGGGAGGAGTCACGGCGGTCGAGGCGG
TGCACGCGTGGCGCAATGCGCTCACGGGAGCACCCCTCAACCTGACCCCAGAGCAGGTCGTGGCCATTGC
CTCGAATGGAGGGGGCAAACAGGCGTTGGAAACCGTACAACGATTGCTGCCGGTGCTGTGCCAAGCGCAC
GGACTCACCCCAGAGCAGGTCGTGGCCATTGCCTCGAATGGAGGGGGCAAACAGGCGTTGGAAACCGTAC
AACGATTGCTGCCGGTGCTGTGCCAAGCGCACGGCCTCACCCCAGAGCAGGTCGTGGCAATCGCCTCCAA
CATTGGCGGGAAACAGGCACTCGAGACTGTCCAGCGCCTGCTTCCCGTGCTGTGCCAAGCGCACGGATTA
ACCCCAGAGCAGGTCGTGGCCATTGCCTCGAATGGAGGGGGCAAACAGGCGTTGGAAACCGTACAACGAT
TGCTGCCGGTGCTGTGCCAAGCGCACGGCTTAACCCCAGAGCAGGTCGTGGCCATTGCCTCGAATGGAGG
GGGCAAACAGGCGTTGGAAACCGTACAACGATTGCTGCCGGTGCTGTGCCAAGCGCACGGACTTACCCCA
GAGCAGGTCGTGGCGATCGCAAGCCACGACGGAGGAAAGCAAGCCTTGGAAACAGTACAGAGGCTGTTGC
CTGTGCTGTGCCAAGCGCACGGCCTTACCCCAGAGCAGGTCGTGGCGATCGCAAGCCACGACGGAGGAAA
GCAAGCCTTGGAAACAGTACAGAGGCTGTTGCCTGTGCTGTGCCAAGCGCACGGACTAACCCCAGAGCAG
GTCGTGGCGATCGCAAGCCACGACGGAGGAAAGCAAGCCTTGGAAACAGTACAGAGGCTGTTGCCTGTGC
TGTGCCAAGCGCACGGGCTCACCCCAGAGCAGGTCGTGGCCATTGCCTCGAATGGAGGGGGCAAACAGGC
GTTGGAAACCGTACAACGATTGCTGCCGGTGCTGTGCCAAGCGCACGGGCTAACCCCAGAGCAGGTCGTG
GCAATCGCGAGCAATAACGGCGGAAAACAGGCTTTGGAAACGGTGCAGAGGCTCCTTCCAGTGCTGTGCC
AAGCGCACGGCCTAACCCCAGAGCAGGTCGTGGCAATCGCCTCCAACATTGGCGGGAAACAGGCACTCGA
GACTGTCCAGCGCCTGCTTCCCGTGCTGTGCCAAGCGCACGGGTTAACCCCAGAGCAGGTCGTGGCGATC
GCAAGCCACGACGGAGGAAAGCAAGCCTTGGAAACAGTACAGAGGCTGTTGCCTGTGCTGTGCCAAGCGC
ACGGACTCACGCCTGAGCAGGTAGTGGCTATTGCATCCAATATCGGGGGCAGACCCGCACTGGAGTCAAT
CGTGGCCCAGCTTTCGAGGCCGGACCCCGCGCTGGCCGCACTCACTAATGATCATCTTGTAGCGCTGGCC
TGCCTCGGCGGACGACCCGCCTTGGATGCGGTGAAGAAGGGGCTCCCGCACGCGCCTGCATTGATTAAGC
GGACCAACAGAAGGATTCCCGAGAGGACATCACATCGAGTGGCAGATCACGCGCAAGTGGTCCGCGTGCT
CGGATTCTTCCAGTGTCACTCCCACCCCGCACAAGCGTTCGATGACGCCATGACTCAATTTGGTATGTCG
AGACACGGACTGCTGCAGCTCTTTCGTAGAGTCGGTGTCACAGAACTCGAGGCCCGCTCGGGCACACTGC
CTCCCGCCTCCCAGCGGTGGGACAGGATTCTCCAAGCGAGCGGTATGAAACGCGCGAAGCCTTCACCTAC
GTCAACTCAGACACCTGACCAGGCGAGCCTTCATGCGTTCGCAGACTCGCTGGAGAGGGATTTGGACGCG
CCCTCGCCCATGCATGAAGGGGACCAAACTCGCGCGTCAGCTAGCCCCAAGAAGAAGAGAAAGGTGGAGG
CCAGCAGAACACTGGTTACGTTCAAGGACGTGTTTGTGGACTTTACACGTGAGGAGTGGAAATTGCTGGA
TACTGCGCAACAAATTGTGTATCGAAATGTCATGCTTGAGAATTACAAGAACCTCGTCAGTCTCGGATAC
CAGTTGACGAAACCGGATGTGATCCTTAGGCTCGAAAAGGGGGAAGAACCTTGGCTGGTATCTAGAGGCA
GTGGAGAGGGCAGAGGAAGTCTGCTAACATGCGGTGACGTCGAGGAGAATCCTGGCCCAGTGAGCAAGGG
CGAGGAGCTGTTCACCGGGGTGGTGCCCATCCTGGTCGAGCTGGACGGCGACGTAAACGGCCACAAGTTC
AGCGTGTCCGGCGAGGGCGAGGGCGATGCCACCTACGGCAAGCTGACCCTGAAGTTCATCTGCACCACCG
GCAAGCTGCCCGTGCCCTGGCCCACCCTCGTGACCACCCTGACCTACGGCGTGCAGTGCTTCAGCCGCTA
CCCCGACCACATGAAGCAGCACGACTTCTTCAAGTCCGCCATGCCCGAAGGCTACGTCCAGGAGCGCACC
ATCTTCTTCAAGGACGACGGCAACTACAAGACCCGCGCCGAGGTGAAGTTCGAGGGCGACACCCTGGTGA
ACCGCATCGAGCTGAAGGGCATCGACTTCAAGGAGGACGGCAACATCCTGGGGCACAAGCTGGAGTACAA
CTACAACAGCCACAACGTCTATATCATGGCCGACAAGCAGAAGAACGGCATCAAGGTGAACTTCAAGATC
CGCCACAACATCGAGGACGGCAGCGTGCAGCTCGCCGACCACTACCAGCAGAACACCCCCATCGGCGACG
GCCCCGTGCTGCTGCCCGACAACCACTACCTGAGCACCCAGTCCGCCCTGAGCAAAGACCCCAACGAGAA
GCGCGATCACATGGTCCTGCTGGAGTTCGTGACCGCCGCCGGGATCACTCTCGGCATGGACGAGCTGTAC
AAGTAAGAATTCGATATCAAGCTTATCGATAATCAACCTCTGGATTACAAAATTTGTGAAAGATTGACTG
GTATTCTTAACTATGTTGCTCCTTTTACGCTATGTGGATACGCTGCTTTAATGCCTTTGTATCATGCTAT
TGCTTCCCGTATGGCTTTCATTTTCTCCTCCTTGTATAAATCCTGGTTGCTGTCTCTTTATGAGGAGTTG
TGGCCCGTTGTCAGGCAACGTGGCGTGGTGTGCACTGTGTTTGCTGACGCAACCCCCACTGGTTGGGGCA
TTGCCACCACCTGTCAGCTCCTTTCCGGGACTTTCGCTTTCCCCCTCCCTATTGCCACGGCGGAACTCAT
CGCCGCCTGCCTTGCCCGCTGCTGGACAGGGGCTCGGCTGTTGGGCACTGACAATTCCGTGGTGTTGTCG
GGGAAATCATCGTCCTTTCCTTGGCTGCTCGCCTGTGTTGCCACCTGGATTCTGCGCGGGACGTCCTTCT
GCTACGTCCCTTCGGCCCTCAATCCAGCGGACCTTCCTTCCCGCGGCCTGCTGCCGGCTCTGCGGCCTCT
TCCGCGTCTTCGCCTTCGCCCTCAGACGAGTCGGATCTCCCTTTGGGCCGCCTCCCCGCATCGATACCGT
CGACCTCGAGACCTAGAAAAACATGGAGCAATCACAAGTAGCAATACAGCAGCTACCAATGCTGATTGTG
CCTGGCTAGAAGCACAAGAGGAGGAGGAGGTGGGTTTTCCAGTCACACCTCAGGTACCTTTAAGACCAAT
GACTTACAAGGCAGCTGTAGATCTTAGCCACTTTTTAAAAGAAAAGGGGGGACTGGAAGGGCTAATTCAC
TCCCAACGAAGACAAGATATCCTTGATCTGTGGATCTACCACACACAAGGCTACTTCCCTGATTGGCAGA
ACTACACACCAGGGCCAGGGATCAGATATCCACTGACCTTTGGATGGTGCTACAAGCTAGTACCAGTTGA
GCAAGAGAAGGTAGAAGAAGCCAATGAAGGAGAGAACACCCGCTTGTTACACCCTGTGAGCCTGCATGGG
ATGGATGACCCGGAGAGAGAAGTATTAGAGTGGAGGTTTGACAGCCGCCTAGCATTTCATCACATGGCCC
GAGAGCTGCATCCGGACTGTACTGGGTCTCTCTGGTTAGACCAGATCTGAGCCTGGGAGCTCTCTGGCTA
ACTAGGGAACCCACTGCTTAAGCCTCAATAAAGCTTGCCTTGAGTGCTTCAAGTAGTGTGTGCCCGTCTG
TTGTGTGACTCTGGTAACTAGAGATCCCTCAGACCCTTTTAGTCAGTGTGGAAAATCTCTAGCAGGGCCC
GTTTAAACCCGCTGATCAGCCTCGACTGTGCCTTCTAGTTGCCAGCCATCTGTTGTTTGCCCCTCCCCCG
TGCCTTCCTTGACCCTGGAAGGTGCCACTCCCACTGTCCTTTCCTAATAAAATGAGGAAATTGCATCGCA
TTGTCTGAGTAGGTGTCATTCTATTCTGGGGGGTGGGGTGGGGCAGGACAGCAAGGGGGAGGATTGGGAA
GACAATAGCAGGCATGCTGGGGATGCGGTGGGCTCTATGGCTTCTGAGGCGGAAAGAACCAGCTGGGGCT
CTAGGGGGTATCCCC
[124 nt withheld, positions 9046-9169]
C
[91 nt withheld, positions 9171-9261]
A
[49 nt withheld, positions 9263-9311]
CCTTTGACGTTGGAGTCCACGTTCTTT
[37 nt withheld, positions 9339-9375]
ACCCTATCTCGGTCTATTCTTTTGATTTATAAGGGATTTTGCCGATTTCGGCCTATTGGTTAAAAAATGA
GCTGATTTAACAAAAATTTAACGCGAATTAATTCTGTGGAATGTGTGTCAGTTAGGGTGTGGAAAGTCCC
CAGGCTCCCCAGCAGGCAGAAGTATGCAAAGCATGCATCTCAATTAGTCAGCAACCAGGTGTGGAAAGTC
CCCAGGCTCCCCAGCAGGCAGAAGTATGCAAAGCATGCATCTCAATTAGTCAGCAACCATAGTCCCGCCC
CTAACTCCGCCCATCCCGCCCCTAACTCCGCCCAGTTCCGCCCATTCTCCGCCCCATGGCTGACTAATTT
TTTTTATTTATGCAGAGGCCGAGGCCGCCTCTGCCTCTGAGCTATTCCAGAAGTAGTGAGGAGGCTTTTT
TGGAGGCCTAGGCTTTTGCAAAAAGCTCCCGGGAGCTTGTATATCCATTTTCGGATCTGATCAGCACGTG
TTGACAATTAATCATCGGCATAGTATATCGGCATAGTATAATACGACAAGGTGAGGAACTAAACCATGGC
CAAGTTGACCAGTGCCGTTCCGGTGCTCACCGCGCGCGACGTCGCCGGAGCGGTCGAGTTCTGGACCGAC
CGGCTCGGGTTCTCCCGGGACTTCGTGGAGGACGACTTCGCCGGTGTGGTCCGGGACGACGTGACCCTGT
TCATCAGCGCGGTCCAGGACCAGGTGGTGCCGGACAACACCCTGGCCTGGGTGTGGGTGCGCGGCCTGGA
CGAGCTGTACGCCGAGTGGTCGGAGGTCGTGTCCACGAACTTCCGGGACGCCTCCGGGCCGGCCATGACC
GAGATCGGCGAGCAGCCGTGGGGGCGGGAGTTCGCCCTGCGCGACCCGGCCGGCAACTGCGTGCACTTCG
TGGCCGAGGAGCAGGACTGACACGTGCTACGAGATTTCGATTCCACCGCCGCCTTCTATGAAAGGTTGGG
CTTCGGAATCGTTTTCCGGGACGCCGGCTGGATGATCCTCCAGCGCGGGGATCTCATGCTGGAGTTCTTC
GCCCACCCCAACTTGTTTATTGCAGCTTATAATGGTTACAAATAAAGCAATAGCATCACAAATTTCACAA
ATAAAGCATTTTTTTCACTGCATTCTAGTTGTGGTTTGTCCAAACTCATCAATGTATCTTATCATGTCTG
TATACCGTCGACCTCTAGCTAGAGCTTGGCGTAATCATGGTCATAGCTGTTTCCTGTGTGAAATTGTTAT
CCGCTCACAATTCCACACAACATACGAGCCGGAAGCATAAAGTGTAAAGCCTGGGGTGCCTAATGAGTGA
GCTAACTCACATTAATTGCGTTGCGCTCACTGCCCGCTTTCCAGTCGGGAAACCTGTCGTGCCAGCTGCA
TTAATGAATCGGCCAACGCGCGGGGAGAGGCGGTTTGCGTATTGGGCGCTCTTCCGCTTCCTCGCTCACT
GACTCGCTGCGCTCGGTCGTTCGGCTGCGGCGAGCGGTATCAGCTCACTCAAAGGCGGTAATACGGTTAT
CCACAGAATCAGGGGATAACGCAGGAAAGAACATGTGAGCAAAAGGCCAGCAAAAGGCCAGGAACCGTAA
AAAGGCCGCGTTGCTGGCGTTTTTCCATAGGCTCCGCCCCCCTGACGAGCATCACAAAAATCGACGCTCA
AGTCAGAGGTGGCGAAACCCGACAGGACTATAAAGATACCAGGCGTTTCCCCCTGGAAGCTCCCTCGTGC
GCTCTCCTGTTCCGACCCTGCCGCTTACCGGATACCTGTCCGCCTTTCTCCCTTCGGGAAGCGTGGCGCT
TTCTCATAGCTCACGCTGTAGGTATCTCAGTTCGGTGTAGGTCGTTCGCTCCAAGCTGGGCTGTGTGCAC
GAACCCCCCGTTCAGCCCGACCGCTGCGCCTTATCCGGTAACTATCGTCTTGAGTCCAACCCGGTAAGAC
ACGACTTATCGCCACTGGCAGCAGCCACTGGTAACAGGATTAGCAGAGCGAGGTATGTAGGCGGTGCTAC
AGAGTTCTTGAAGTGGTGGCCTAACTACGGCTACACTAGAAGAACAGTATTTGGTATCTGCGCTCTGCTG
AAGCCAGTTACCTTCGGAAAAAGAGTTGGTAGCTCTTGATCCGGCAAACAAACCACCGCTGGTAGCGGTG
GTTTTTTTGTTTGCAAGCAGCAGATTACGCGCAGAAAAAAAGGATCTCAAGAAGATCCTTTGATCTTTTC
TACGGGGTCTGACGCTCAGTGGAACGAAAACTCACGTTAAGGGATTTTGGTCATGAGATTATCAAAAAGG
ATCTTCACCTAGATCCTTTTAAATTAAAAATGAAGTTTTAAATCAATCTAAAGTATATATGAGTAAACTT
GGTCTGACAGTTACCAATGCTTAATCAGTGAGGCACCTATCTCAGCGATCTGTCTATTTCGTTCATCCAT
AGTTGCCTGACTCCCCGTCGTGTAGATAACTACGATACGGGAGGGCTTACCATCTGGCCCCAGTGCTGCA
ATGATACCGCGAGACCCACGCTCACCGGCTCCAGATTTATCAGCAATAAACCAGCCAGCCGGAAGGGCCG
AGCGCAGAAGTGGTCCTGCAACTTTATCCGCCTCCATCCAGTCTATTAATTGTTGCCGGGAAGCTAGAGT
AAGTAGTTCGCCAGTTAATAGTTTGCGCAACGTTGTTGCCATTGCTACAGGCATCGTGGTGTCACGCTCG
TCGTTTGGTATGGCTTCATTCAGCTCCGGTTCCCAACGATCAAGGCGAGTTACATGATCCCCCATGTTGT
GCAAAAAAGCGGTTAGCTCCTTCGGTCCTCCGATCGTTGTCAGAAGTAAGTTGGCCGCAGTGTTATCACT
CATGGTTATGGCAGCACTGCATAATTCTCTTACTGTCATGCCATCCGTAAGATGCTTTTCTGTGACTGGT
GAGTACTCAACCAAGTCATTCTGAGAATAGTGTATGCGGCGACCGAGTTGCTCTTGCCCGGCGTCAATAC
GGGATAATACCGCGCCACATAGCAGAACTTTAAAAGTGCTCATCATTGGAAAACGTTCTTCGGGGCGAAA
ACTCTCAAGGATCTTACCGCTGTTGAGATCCAGTTCGATGTAACCCACTCGTGCACCCAACTGATCTTCA
GCATCTTTTACTTTCACCAGCGTTTCTGGGTGAGCAAAAACAGGAAGGCAAAATGCCGCAAAAAAGGGAA
TAAGGGCGACACGGAAATGTTGAATACTCATACTCTTCCTTTTTCAATATTATTGAAGCATTTATCAGGG
TTATTGTCTCATGAGCGGATACATATTTGAATGTATTTAGAAAAATAAACAAATAGGGGTTCCGCGCACA
TTTCCCCGAAAAGTGCCACCTGAC
