>Addgene plasmid #42946 | SOX2 TALE Repressor (KRAB 11-75) | addgene partial sequence | sequence record 59463 | EGFP_N
AACAGCTCCTCGCCCTTGCTCACTGGGCCAGGATTCTCCTCGACGTCACCGCATGTTAGCAGACTTCCTC
TGCCCTCTCCACTGCCTCTAGATACCAGCCAAGGTTCTTCCCCCTTTTCGAGCCTAAGGATCACATCCGG
TTTCGTCAACTGGTATCCGAGACTGACGAGGTTCTTGTAATTCTCAAGCATGACATTTCGATACACAATT
TGTTGCGCAGTATCCAGCAATTTCCACTCCTCACGTGTAAAGTCCACAAACACGTCCTTGAACGTAACCA
GTGTTCTGCTGGCCTCCACCTTTCTCTTCTTCTTGGGGCTAGCTGACGCGCGAGTTTGGTCCCCTTCATG
CATGGGCGAGGGCGCGTCCAAATCCCTCTCCAGCGAGTCTGCGAACGCATGAAGGCTCGCCTGGTCAGGT
GTCTGAGTTGACGTAGGTGAAGGCTTCGCGCGTTTCATACCGCTCGCTTGGAGAATCCTGTCCCACCGCT
GGGAGGCGGGAGGCAGTGTGCCCGAGCGGGCCTCGAGTTCTGTGACACCGACTCTACGAAAGAGCTGCAG
CAGTCCGTGTCTCGACATACCAAATTGAGTCATGGCGTCATCGAACGCTTGTGCGGGGTGGGAGTGACAC
TGGAAGAATCCGAGCACGCGGACCACTTGCGCGTGATCTGCCACTCGATGTGATGTCCTCTCGGGAATCC
TTCTGTTGGTCCGCTTAATCAATGCAGGCGCGTGCGGGAGCCCCTTCTTCACCGCATCCAAGGCGGGTCG
TCCGCCGAGGCAGGCCAGCGCTACAAGATGATCATTAGTGAGTGCGGCCAGCGCGGGGTCCGGCCTCGAA
AGCTGGGCCACGATTGACTCCAGTGCGGGTCTGCCCCCGATATTGGATGCAATAGCCACTACCTGCTCAG
GCGTGAGTCCGTGCGCTTGGCACAGCACAGGCAACAGCCTCTGTACTGTTTCCAAGGCTTGCTTTCCTCC
GTCGTGGCTTGCGATCGCCACGACCTGCTCTGGGGTTAACCCGTGCGCTTGGCACA
